Addgene plasmid #105234: pUC18-mini-Tn7T-Lac-dCas9 (Ptac)
Purpose: Tn7 integrating plasmid with S. pasteurianus dCas9 expressed from the Ptac promoter for expression in P. putida and P. fluorescens
Depositing lab: Kristala Prather. Depositing organization: Massachusetts Institute of Technology. Publication: A Robust CRISPR Interference Gene Repression System in Pseudomonas. Tan SZ, Reisch CR, Prather KLJ. J Bacteriol. 2018 Mar 12;200(7). pii: JB.00575-17. doi: 10.1128/JB.00575-17. Print 2018 Apr 1. PubMed 29311279.
Backbone
  Vector backbone: pUC18
  Backbone size w/o insert (bp): 5979
  Total vector size (bp): 9402
  Vector type: Bacterial Expression, CRISPR, Synthetic Biology
  Selectable markers: Gentamicin
Growth in bacteria
  Bacterial resistance: Ampicillin, 100 μg/mL
  Growth temperature: 37°C
  Growth strain: DH5alpha
  Copy number: High Copy
Gene/Insert
  Gene/Insert name: S. pasteurianus dCas9
  Species: S. pasteurianus
  Insert size (bp): 3423
  Mutation: D10A, H599A
  Tag / fusion protein: HA (N terminal on insert)
Resource information
  A portion of this plasmid was derived from a plasmid made by: S. pasteurianus dCas9 was kindly provided by Rock et al. 2017. Programmable transcriptional repression in mycobacteria using an orthogonal CRISPR interference platform. Nat Microbiol 2:16274. pUC18-mini-Tn7T-Lac was derived from Choi et al. 2006. mini-Tn7 insertion in bacteria with single attTn7 sites: example Pseudomonas aeruginosa. Nat Protoc 1:153–161.
Terms and licenses: Academic/Nonprofit Terms; Industry Terms: Not Available to Industry
How to cite: pUC18-mini-Tn7T-Lac-dCas9 (Ptac) was a gift from Kristala Prather (Addgene plasmid # 105234 ; http://n2t.net/addgene:105234 ; RRID:Addgene_105234)
