[The description below was written by a language model from this plasmid's Addgene catalogue record and pLannotate feature annotations shown in this document.]
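Description:
pUC18-mini-Tn7T-Lac-dCas9 (Ptac) is a 9.4 kb mini-Tn7 delivery plasmid built on a pUC18 backbone for placing a CRISPR interference effector into the chromosome of Pseudomonas putida and P. fluorescens. It is propagated in E. coli through the high-copy ColE1/pUC origin and selected with ampicillin via the backbone β-lactamase gene. A fragment of the pBR322 basis-of-mobility region is also annotated. The origin and AmpR lie outside the Tn7L and Tn7R transposon ends, so only the material between those ends is expected to transpose, normally into the conserved attTn7 site. No Tn7 transposase genes are annotated on this plasmid, so transposition functions would have to be supplied separately.

Within the Tn7 ends, the payload is a catalytically dead Cas9 from Streptococcus pasteurianus carrying the D10A and H599A nuclease-inactivating mutations, with an N-terminal HA epitope tag. The automated annotation labels this reading frame by similarity to a related streptococcal Cas9. It is transcribed from the tac promoter with a downstream lac operator, and a divergently oriented lacI gene under the lacIq promoter supplies repressor, making expression IPTG-inducible. Terminators (lambda t0, rrnB T1 and a partial rrnB T2) insulate the cassette from surrounding transcription. Integrants are selected with a gentamicin acetyltransferase gene driven by the integron Pc promoter. This marker is flanked by FRT sites, allowing its removal by FLP recombinase after integration.

No guide RNA cassette is annotated, so the targeting RNA is presumably provided from another construct. Once paired with a guide, the integrated dCas9 supports programmable transcriptional repression of chosen genes in Pseudomonas.
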