Features (pLannotate 1.2.2; 26 found; start..end, strand, type, name):
     86..185     +  misc_feature   bom (fragment): basis of mobility region from pBR322
    191..259     -  CDS            lacZα (fragment): LacZα fragment of β-galactosidase; lacZ fragment
    331..529     -  mobile_element Tn7R (fragment): mini-Tn7 element (right end of the Tn7 transposon) Tn7
    533..557     -  misc_feature   MCS (fragment): pBluescript multiple cloning site
    578..672     +  terminator     lambda t0 terminator: transcription terminator from phage lambda
    682..711     +  CDS            CmR (fragment): chloramphenicol acetyltransferase confers resistance to chloramphenicol
    775..861     +  terminator     rrnB T1 terminator: Escherichia coli rrnB; transcription terminator T1 from the E. coli rrnB gene
    921..954     +  protein_bind   FRT (minimal): supports FLP-mediated excision but not integration (Turan and Bode, 2011) FLP recombinase from the Saccharomyces cerevisiae 2μ plasmid
   1084..1617    -  CDS            GmR: gentamycin acetyltransferase; aacC1; confers resistance to gentamycin
   1806..1834    -  promoter       Pc promoter: intI1 (promoter lies within the coding sequence); class 1 integron promoter
   1875..1922    +  protein_bind   FRT: FLP-mediated recombination occurs in the 8-bp core sequence TCTAGAAA (Turan and Bode, 2011). FLP recombinase from the Saccharomyces cerevisiae 2μ plasmid
   1965..3047    -  CDS            lacI: lac repressor; lacI; The lac repressor binds to the lac operator to inhibit transcription in E. coli. This inhibition can be relieved by adding lactose or isopropyl-β-D-thiogalactopyranoside (IPTG).
   3048..3125    -  promoter       lacIq promoter: lacI (mutant); In the lacIq allele, a single base change in the promoter boosts expression of the lacI gene about 10-fold.
   3178..3279    -  CDS            yciV (fragment): RNAAM_ECOLI - Also known as trpH From Escherichia coli (strain K12).
   3355..3383    +  promoter       tac promoter: strong E. coli promoter; hybrid between the trp and lac UV5 promoters
   3391..3407    +  protein_bind   lac operator: The lac repressor binds to the lac operator to inhibit transcription in E. coli. This inhibition can be relieved by adding lactose or isopropyl-β-D-thiogalactopyranoside (IPTG). lac repressor encoded by lacI
   3459..3485    +  CDS            3xHA (fragment): three tandem HA epitope tags
   3501..6860    +  CDS            cas9-1: CAS9A_STRTD - Also known as csn1. Experimental evidence at protein level: Swiss-Prot protein existence level 1. CRISPR (clustered regularly interspaced short palindromic repeat) is an adaptive immune system that provides protection against mobile genetic elements (viruses, transposable elements and conjugative plasmids). CRISPR clusters contain spacers, sequences complementary to antecedent mobile elements, and target invading nucleic acids. CRISPR clusters are transcribed and processed into CRISPR RNA (crRNA). In type II CRISPR systems correct processing of pre-crRNA requires a trans- encoded
   6979..6999    +  terminator     rrnB T2 terminator (fragment): transcription terminator T2 from the E. coli rrnB gene
   7029..7052    +  misc_feature   MCS (fragment): pBluescript multiple cloning site
   7097..7262    -  mobile_element Tn7L: mini-Tn7 element (left end of the Tn7 transposon) Tn7
   7295..7349    -  CDS            lacI (fragment): lac repressor; lacI; The lac repressor binds to the lac operator to inhibit transcription in E. coli. This inhibition can be relieved by adding lactose or isopropyl-β-D-thiogalactopyranoside (IPTG).
   7532..8120    -  rep_origin     ori: high-copy-number ColE1/pMB1/pBR322/pUC origin of replication
   8291..9151    -  CDS            AmpR: β-lactamase; bla; confers resistance to ampicillin, carbenicillin, and related antibiotics
   9152..9256    -  promoter       AmpR promoter: bla
   9351..9386    +  CDS            rop (fragment): Rop protein, which maintains plasmids at low copy number; rop
>Addgene plasmid #105234 | pUC18-mini-Tn7T-Lac-dCas9 (Ptac) | addgene full sequence | sequence record 208484 | Addgene NGS Result
AGACGGTCACAGCTTGTCTGTAAGCGGATGCCGGGAGCAGACAAGCCCGTCAGGGCGCGTCAGCGGGTGT
TGGCGGGTGTCGGGGCTGGCTTAACTATGCGGCATCAGAGCAGATTGTACTGAGAGTGCACCATATGCGG
TGTGAAATACCGCACAGATGCGTAAGGAGAAAATACCGCATCAGGCGCCATTCGCCATTCAGGCTGCGCA
ACTGTTGGGAAGGGCGATCGGTGCGGGCCTCTTCGCTATTACGCCAGCTAGAGGACCAGCCGCGTAACCT
GGCAAAATCGGTTACGGTTGAGTAATAAATGGATGCCCTGCGTAAGCGGGTGTGGGCGGACAATAAAGTC
TTAAACTGAACAAAATAGATCTAAACTATGACAATAAAGTCTTAAACTAGACAGAATAGTTGTAAACTGA
AATCAGTCCAGTTATGCTGTGAAAAAGCATACTGGACTTTTGTTATGGCTAAAGCAAACTCTTCATTTTC
TGAAGTGCAAATTGCCCGTCGTATTAAAGAGGGGCGTGGGGTTCGAGGTCGACGGTATCGATAAGCTAGC
TTAATTAGCTGAGCTTGGACTCCTGTTGATAGATCCAGTAATGACCTCAGAACTCCATCTGGATTTGTTC
AGAACGCTCGGTTGCCGCCGGGCGTTTTTTATTGGTGAGAATCCAAGCTAGACTGCGATGAGTGGCAGGG
CGGGGCGTAATTTTTTTAAGGCAGTTATTGGTGCCCTTAAACGCCTGGGGTAATGACTCTCTAGCTTGAG
GCATCAAATAAAACGAAAGGCTCAGTCGAAAGACTGGGCCTTTCGTTTTATCTGTTGTTTGTCGGTGAAC
GCTCTCCTGAGTAGGACAAATCCGCCGCTAGGAGCTTGCGGCCCGGACGATCGAATTGGGGATCTTGAAG
TACCTATTCCGAAGTTCCTATTCTCTAGAAAGTATAGGAACTTCAGAGCGCTTTTGAAGCTGATGTGCTT
AAAAACTTACTCAATGGAATTCTAGATCGAATTGGCCGCGGCGTTGTGACAATTTACCGAACAACTCCGC
GGCCGGGAAGCCGATCTCGGCTTGAACGAATTGTTAGGTGGCGGTACTTGGGTCGATATCAAAGTGCATC
ACTTCTTCCCGTATGCCCAACTTTGTATAGAGAGCCACTGCGGGATCGTCACCGTAATCTGCTTGCACGT
AGATCACATAAGCACCAAGCGCGTTGGCCTCATGCTTGAGGAGATTGATGAGCGCGGTGGCAATGCCCTG
CCTCCGGTGCTCGCCGGAGACTGCGAGATCATAGATATAGATCTCACTACGCGGCTGCTCAAACTTGGGC
AGAACGTAAGCCGCGAGAGCGCCAACAACCGCTTCTTGGTCGAAGGCAGCAAGCGCGATGAATGTCTTAC
TACGGAGCAAGTTCCCGAGGTAATCGGAGTCCGGCTGATGTTGGGAGTAGGTGGCTACGTCTCCGAACTC
ACGACCGAAAAGATCAAGAGCAGCCCGCATGGATTTGACTTGGTCAGGGCCGAGCCTACATGTGCGAATG
ATGCCCATACTTGAGCCACCTAACTTTGTTTTAGGGCGACTGCCCTGCTGCGTAACATCGTTGCTGCTGC
GTAACATCGTTGCTGCTCCATAACATCAAACATCGACCCACGGCGTAACGCGCTTGCTGCTTGGATGCCC
GAGGCATAGACTGTACAAAAAAACAGTCATAACAAGCCATGAAAACCGCCACTGCGCCGTTACCACCGCT
GCGTTCGGTCAAGGTTCTGGACCAGTTGCGTGAGCGCATACGCTACTTGCATTACAGTTTACGAACCGAA
CAGGCTTATGTCAATTCGATCCATTGCTGTTGACAAAGGGAATCAGGGGATCTTGAAGTTCCTATTCCGA
AGTTCCTATTCTCTAGAAAGTATAGGAACTTCAGAGCGCTTTTGAAGCTAATTCGATCATGCATTGCGTT
GCGCTCACTGCCCGCTTTCCAGTCGGGAAACCTGTCGTGCCAGCTGCATTAATGAATCGGCCAACGCGCG
GGGAGAGGCGGTTTGCGTATTGGGCGCCAGGGTGGTTTTTCTTTTCACCAGTGAGACGGGCAACAGCTGA
TTGCCCTTCACCGCCTGGCCCTGAGAGAGTTGCAGCAAGCGGTCCACGCTGGTTTGCCCCAGCAGGCGAA
AATCCTGTTTGATGGTGGTTAACGGCGGGATATAACATGAGCTGTCTTCGGTATCGTCGTATCCCACTAC
CGAGATATCCGCACCAACGCGCAGCCCGGACTCGGTAATGGCGCGCATTGCGCCCAGCGCCATCTGATCG
TTGGCAACCAGCATCGCAGTAGGAACGATGCCCTCATTCAGCATTTGCATGGTTTGTTGAAAACCGGACA
TGGCACTCCAGTCGCCTTCCCGTTCCGCTATCGGCTGAATTTGATTGCGAGTGAGATATTTATGCCAGCC
AGCCAGACGCAGACGCGCCGAGACAGAACTTAATGGGCCCGCTAACAGCGCGATTTGCTGGTGACCCAAT
GCGACCAGATGCTCCACGCCCAGTCGCGTACCGTCTTCATGGGAGAAAATAATACTGTTGATGGGTGTCT
GGTCAGAGACATCAAGAAATAACGCCGGAACATTAGTGCAGGCAGCTTCCACAGCAATGGCATCCTGGTC
ATCCAGCGGATAGTTAATGATCAGCCCACTGACGCGTTGCGCGAGAAGATTGTGCACCGCCGCTTTACAG
GCTTCGACGCCGCTTCGTTCTACCATCGACACCACCACGCTGGCACCCAGTTGATCGGCGCGAGATTTAA
TCGCCGCGACAATTTGCGACGGCGCGTGCAGGGCCAGACTGGAGGTGGCAACGCCAATCAGCAACGACTG
TTTGCCCGCCAGTTGTTGTGCCACGCGGTTGGGAATGTAATTCAGCTCCGCCATCGCCGCTTCCACTTTT
TCCCGCGTTTTCGCAGAAACGTGGCTGGCCTGGTTCACCACGCGGGAAACGGTCTGATAAGAGACACCGG
CATACTCTGCGACATCGTATAACGTTACTGGTTTCACATTCACCACCCTGAATTGACTCTCTTCCGGGCG
CTATCATGCCATACCGCGAAAGGTTTTGCACCATTCGATGGTGTCAACGTAAATGCCGCTTCGCCTTCGC
GCGCGAATTGCAAGCTGATCCGGGCTTATCGACTGCACGGTGCACCAATGCTTCTGGCGTCAGGCAGCCA
TCGGAAGCTGTGGTATGGCTGTGCAGGTCGTAAATCACTGCATAATTCGTGTCGCTCAAGGCGCACTCCC
GTTCTGGATAATGTTTTTTGCGCCGACATCATAACGGTTCTGGCAAATATTCTGAAATGAGCTGTTGACA
ATTAATCATCGGCTCGTATAATGTGTGGAATTGTGAGCGGATAACAATTTCACACAGGAAACAGAATTCG
AGCTCCTGACTCAGGAGGTATCGATATGTACCCATACGATGTTCCAGATTACGCTATGACCAACGGCAAG
ATCCTGGGCCTGGCCATCGGCATCGCCTCGGTGGGCGTGGGCATCATCGAGGCCAAGACCGGCAAGGTGG
TGCACGCCAACTCGCGCCTGTTCTCGGCCGCCAACGCCGAGAACAACGCCGAGCGCCGCGGCTTCCGCGG
CTCGCGCCGCCTGAACCGCCGCAAGAAGCACCGCGTGAAGCGCGTGCGCGACCTGTTCGAGAAGTACGGC
ATCGTGACCGACTTCCGCAACCTGAACCTGAACCCGTACGAGCTGCGCGTGAAGGGCCTGACCGAGCAGC
TGAAGAACGAGGAGCTGTTCGCCGCCCTGCGCACCATCTCGAAGCGCCGCGGCATCTCGTACCTGGACGA
CGCCGAGGACGACTCGACCGGCTCGACCGACTACGCCAAGTCGATCGACGAGAACCGCCGCCTGCTGAAG
AACAAGACCCCGGGCCAGATCCAGCTGGAGCGCCTGGAGAAGTACGGCCAGCTGCGCGGCAACTTCACCG
TGTACGACGAGAACGGCGAGGCCCACCGCCTGATCAACGTGTTCTCGACCTCGGACTACGAGAAGGAGGC
CCGCAAGATCCTGGAGACCCAGGCCGACTACAACAAGAAGATCACCGCCGAGTTCATCGACGACTACGTG
GAGATCCTGACCCAGAAGCGCAAGTACTACCACGGCCCGGGCAACGAGAAGTCGCGCACCGACTACGGCC
GCTTCCGCACCGACGGCACCACCCTGGAGAACATCTTCGGCATCCTGATCGGCAAGTGCAACTTCTACCC
GGACGAGTACCGCGCCTCGAAGGCCTCGTACACCGCCCAGGAGTACAACTTCCTGAACGACCTGAACAAC
CTGAAGGTGTCGACCGAGACCGGCAAGCTGTCGACCGAGCAGAAGGAGTCGCTGGTGGAGTTCGCCAAGA
ACACCGCCACCCTGGGCCCGGCCAAGCTGCTGAAGGAGATCGCCAAGATCCTGGACTGCAAGGTGGACGA
GATCAAGGGCTACCGCGAGGACGACAAGGGCAAGCCGGACCTGCACACCTTCGAGCCGTACCGCAAGCTG
AAGTTCAACCTGGAGTCGATCAACATCGACGACCTGTCGCGCGAGGTGATCGACAAGCTGGCCGACATCC
TGACCCTGAACACCGAGCGCGAGGGCATCGAGGACGCCATCAAGCGCAACCTGCCGAACCAGTTCACCGA
GGAGCAGATCTCGGAGATCATCAAGGTGCGCAAGTCGCAGTCGACCGCCTTCAACAAGGGCTGGCACTCG
TTCTCGGCCAAGCTGATGAACGAGCTGATCCCGGAGCTGTACGCCACCTCGGACGAGCAGATGACCATCC
TGACCCGCCTGGAGAAGTTCAAGGTGAACAAGAAGTCGTCGAAGAACACCAAGACCATCGACGAGAAGGA
GGTGACCGACGAGATCTACAACCCGGTGGTGGCCAAGTCGGTGCGCCAGACCATCAAGATCATCAACGCC
GCCGTGAAGAAGTACGGCGACTTCGACAAGATCGTGATCGAGATGCCGCGCGACAAGAACGCCGACGACG
AGAAGAAGTTCATCGACAAGCGCAACAAGGAGAACAAGAAGGAGAAGGACGACGCCCTGAAGCGCGCCGC
CTACCTGTACAACTCGTCGGACAAGCTGCCGGACGAGGTGTTCCACGGCAACAAGCAGCTGGAGACCAAG
ATCCGCCTGTGGTACCAGCAGGGCGAGCGCTGCCTGTACTCGGGCAAGCCGATCTCGATCCAGGAGCTGG
TGCACAACTCGAACAACTTCGAGATCGACGCCATCCTGCCGCTGTCGCTGTCGTTCGACGACTCGCTGGC
CAACAAGGTGCTGGTGTACGCCTGGACCAACCAGGAGAAGGGCCAAAAGACCCCGTACCAGGTGATCGAC
TCGATGGACGCCGCCTGGTCGTTCCGCGAGATGAAGGACTACGTGCTGAAGCAGAAGGGCCTGGGCAAGA
AGAAGCGCGACTACCTGCTGACCACCGAGAACATCGACAAGATCGAGGTGAAGAAGAAGTTCATCGAGCG
CAACCTGGTGGACACCCGCTACGCCTCGCGCGTGGTGCTGAACTCGCTGCAGTCGGCCCTGCGCGAGCTG
GGCAAGGACACCAAGGTGTCGGTGGTGCGCGGCCAGTTCACCTCGCAGCTGCGCCGCAAGTGGAAGATCG
ACAAGTCGCGCGAGACCTACCACCACCACGCCGTGGACGCCCTGATCATCGCCGCCTCGTCGCAGCTGAA
GCTGTGGGAGAAGCAGGACAACCCGATGTTCGTGGACTACGGCAAGAACCAGGTGGTGGACAAGCAGACC
GGCGAGATCCTGTCGGTGTCGGACGACGAGTACAAGGAGCTGGTGTTCCAGCCGCCGTACCAGGGCTTCG
TGAACACCATCTCGTCGAAGGGCTTCGAGGACGAGATCCTGTTCTCGTACCAGGTGGACTCGAAGTACAA
CCGCAAGGTGTCGGACGCCACCATCTACTCGACCCGCAAGGCCAAGATCGGCAAGGACAAGAAGGAGGAG
ACCTACGTGCTGGGCAAGATCAAGGACATCTACTCGCAGAACGGCTTCGACACCTTCATCAAGAAGTACA
ACAAGGACAAGACCCAGTTCCTGATGTACCAGAAGGACTCGCTGACCTGGGAGAACGTGATCGAGGTGAT
CCTGCGCGACTACCCGACCACCAAGAAGTCGGAGGACGGCAAGAACGACGTGAAGTGCAACCCGTTCGAG
GAGTACCGCCGCGAGAACGGCCTGATCTGCAAGTACTCGAAGAAGGGCAAGGGCACCCCGATCAAGTCGC
TGAAGTACTACGACAAGAAGCTGGGCAACTGCATCGACATCACCCCGGAGGAGTCGCGCAACAAGGTGAT
CCTGCAGTCGATCAACCCGTGGCGCGCCGACGTGTACTTCAACCCGGAGACCCTGAAGTACGAGCTGATG
GGCCTGAAGTACTCGGACCTGTCGTTCGAGAAGGGCACCGGCAACTACCACATCTCGCAGGAGAAGTACG
ACGCCATCAAGGAGAAGGAGGGCATCGGCAAGAAGTCGGAGTTCAAGTTCACCCTGTACCGCAACGACCT
GATCCTGATCAAGGACATCGCCTCGGGCGAGCAGGAGATCTACCGCTTCCTGTCGCGCACCATGCCGAAC
GTGAACCACTACGTGGAGCTGAAGCCGTACGACAAGGAGAAGTTCGACAACGTGCAGGAGCTGGTGGAGG
CCCTGGGCGAGGCCGACAAGGTGGGCCGCTGCATCAAGGGCCTGAACAAGCCGAACATCTCGATCTACAA
GGTGCGCACCGACGTGCTGGGCAACAAGTACTTCGTGAAGAAGAAGGGCGACAAGCCGAAGCTGGACTTC
AAGAACAACAAGAAGTAAATACTCTGGCCATTTTTCTTTACCGCCTTTGAGTGAGCTGATACCGCTCGCC
GCAGCCGAACGACCGAGCGCAACGCGTGCGGCCGCTGATTAGCTAAGCAGAAGGCCATCCTGACGGATGC
CTTTTTCGCTTGCTAGCTGCAGCCCGGGGGATCCCCCGGGCTGCAGGAATTCCTCGAGAAGCTTGGGCCC
GGTACCTCGCGAAGGCCTTGCAGGCCAACCAGATAAGTGAAATCTAGTTCCAAACTATTTTGTCATTTTT
AATTTTCGTATTAGCTTACGACGCTACACCCAGTTCCCATCTATTTTGTCACTCTTCCCTAAATAATCCT
TAAAAACTCCATTTCCACCCCTCCCAGTTCCCAACTATTTTGTCCGCCCACAGCGGGGCATTTTTCTTCC
TGTTATGTTTGGGCGCTGCATTAATGAATCGGCCAACGCGCGGGGAGAGGCGGTTTGCGTATTGGGCGCT
CTTCCGCTTCCTCGCTCACTGACCCGCTGCGCTCGGTCGTTCGGCTGCGGCGAGCGGTATCAGCTCACTC
AAAGGCGGTAATACGGTTATCCACAGAATCAGGGGATAACGCAGGAAAGAACATGTGAGCAAAAGGCCAG
CAAAAGGCCAGGAACCGTAAAAAGGCCGCGTTGCTGGCGTTTTTCCATAGGCTCCGCCCCCCTGACGAGC
ATCACAAAAATCGACGCTCAAGTCAGAGGTGGCGAAACCCGACAGGACTATAAAGATACCAGGCGTTTCC
CCCTGGAAGCTCCCTCGTGCGCTCTCCTGTTCCGACCCTGCCGCTTACCGGATACCTGTCCGCCTTTCTC
CCTTCGGGAAGCGTGGCGCTTTCTCATAGCTCACGCTGTAGGTATCTCAGTTCGGTGTAGGTCGTTCGCT
CCAAGCTGGGCTGTGTGCACGAACCCCCCGTTCAGCCCGACCGCTGCGCCTTATCCGGTAACTATCGTCT
TGAGTCCAACCCGGTAAGACACGACTTATCGCCACTGGCAGCAGCCACTGGTAACAGGATTAGCAGAGCG
AGGTATGTAGGCGGTGCTACAGAGTTCTTGAAGTGGTGGCCTAACTACGGCTACACTAGAAGAACAGTAT
TTGGTATCTGCGCTCTGCTGAAGCCAGTTACCTTCGGAAAAAGAGTTGGTAGCTCTTGATCCGGCAAACA
AACCACCGCTGGTAGCGGTGGTTTTTTTGTTTGCAAGCAGCAGATTACGCGCAGAAAAAAAGGATCTCAA
GAAGATCCTTTGATCTTTTCTACGGGGTCTGACGCTCAGTGGAACGAAAACTCACGTTAAGGGATTTTGG
TCATGAGATTATCAAAAAGGATCTTCACCTAGATCCTTTTAAATTAAAAATGAAGTTTTAAATCAATCTA
AAGTATATATGAGTAAACTTGGTCTGACAGTTACCAATGCTTAATCAGTGAGGCACCTATCTCAGCGATC
TGTCTATTTCGTTCATCCATAGTTGCCTGACTCCCCGTCGTGTAGATAACTACGATACGGGAGGGCTTAC
CATCTGGCCCCAGTGCTGCAATGATACCGCGAGACCCACGCTCACCGGCTCCAGATTTATCAGCAATAAA
CCAGCCAGCCGGAAGGGCCGAGCGCAGAAGTGGTCCTGCAACTTTATCCGCCTCCATCCAGTCTATTAAT
TGTTGCCGGGAAGCTAGAGTAAGTAGTTCGCCAGTTAATAGTTTGCGCAACGTTGTTGCCATTGCTACAG
GCATCGTGGTGTCACGCTCGTCGTTTGGTATGGCTTCATTCAGCTCCGGTTCCCAACGATCAAGGCGAGT
TACATGATCCCCCATGTTGTGCAAAAAAGCGGTTAGCTCCTTCGGTCCTCCGATCGTTGTCAGAAGTAAG
TTGGCCGCAGTGTTATCACTCATGGTTATGGCAGCACTGCATAATTCTCTTACTGTCATGCCATCCGTAA
GATGCTTTTCTGTGACTGGTGAGTACTCAACCAAGTCATTCTGAGAATAGTGTATGCGGCGACCGAGTTG
CTCTTGCCCGGCGTCAATACGGGATAATACCGCGCCACATAGCAGAACTTTAAAAGTGCTCATCATTGGA
AAACGTTCTTCGGGGCGAAAACTCTCAAGGATCTTACCGCTGTTGAGATCCAGTTCGATGTAACCCACTC
GTGCACCCAACTGATCTTCAGCATCTTTTACTTTCACCAGCGTTTCTGGGTGAGCAAAAACAGGAAGGCA
AAATGCCGCAAAAAAGGGAATAAGGGCGACACGGAAATGTTGAATACTCATACTCTTCCTTTTTCAATAT
TATTGAAGCATTTATCAGGGTTATTGTCTCATGAGCGGATACATATTTGAATGTATTTAGAAAAATAAAC
AAATAGGGGTTCCGCGCACATTTCCCCGAAAAGTGCCACCTGACGTCTAAGAAACCATTATTATCATGAC
ATTAACCTATAAAAATAGGCGTATCACGAGGCCCTTTCGTCTCGCGCGTTTCGGTGATGACGGTGAAAAC
CTCTGACACATGCAGCTCCCGG
